>Addgene plasmid #111671 | MAC_C_MRM1 | addgene full sequence | sequence record 212833 | Addgene NGS Result
GTACGGGCCAGATATACGCGTTGACATTGATTATTGACTAGTTATTAATAGTAATCAATTACGGGGTCAT
TAGTTCATAGCCCATATATGGAGTTCCGCGTTACATAACTTACGGTAAATGGCCCGCCTGGCTGACCGCC
CAACGACCCCCGCCCATTGACGTCAATAATGACGTATGTTCCCATAGTAACGCCAATAGGGACTTTCCAT
TGACGTCAATGGGTGGAGTATTTACGGTAAACTGCCCACTTGGCAGTACATCAAGTGTATCATATGCCAA
GTACGCCCCCTATTGACGTCAATGACGGTAAATGGCCCGCCTGGCATTATGCCCAGTACATGACCTTATG
GGACTTTCCTACTTGGCAGTACATCTACGTATTAGTCATCGCTATTACCATGGTGATGCGGTTTTGGCAG
TACATCAATGGGCGTGGATAGCGGTTTGACTCACGGGGATTTCCAAGTCTCCACCCCATTGACGTCAATG
GGAGTTTGTTTTGGCACCAAAATCAACGGGACTTTCCAAAATGTCGTAACAACTCCGCCCCATTGACGCA
AATGGGCGGTAGGCGTGTACGGTGGGAGGTCTATATAAGCAGAGCTCTCCCTATCAGTGATAGAGATCTC
CCTATCAGTGATAGAGATCGTCGACGAGCTCGTTTAGTGAACCGTCAGATCGCCTGGAGACGCCATCCAC
GCTGTTTTGACCTCCATAGAAGACACCGGGACCGATCCAGCCTCCGGACTCTAGCGTTTAAACTTAAGCT
TGGTACCGAGCTCGGATCCACTAGTCCAGTGTGGTGGAATTCTGCAGATATCAACAAGTTTGTACAAAAA
AGTTGGCATGGCATTGCTCTCGACCGTCCGGGGCGCGACCTGGGGTCGCCTCGTCACCCGTCATTTCTCC
CATGCAGCGCGGCATGGGGAGCGGCCTGGTGGGGAGGAGCTAAGCCGCTTGCTGCTGGATGACCTGGTGC
CGACCTCTCGGCTGGAGCTTCTGTTTGGCATGACCCCGTGTCTCCTGGCTCTGCAGGCCGCCCGCCGCTC
TGTGGCCCGGCTCCTGCTCCAGGCGGGTAAAGCTGGGCTGCAGGGGAAGCGGGCCGAGCTGCTCCGGATG
GCCGAGGCGCGGGACATTCCAGTTCTGCGGCCCAGACGGCAGAAACTGGACACAATGTGCCGCTACCAGG
TCCACCAGGGTGTCTGCATGGAGGTGAGCCCGCTGCGGCCCCGGCCTTGGAGAGAGGCCGGGGAGGCGAG
CCCAGGCGACGACCCCCAGCAGTTGTGGCTCGTCCTCGATGGGATCCAGGATCCCCGGAATTTTGGGGCT
GTGCTGCGTTCCGCACACTTCCTCGGAGTGGATAAGGTCATCACCAGCCGGAGAAACAGCTGCCCGCTCA
CTCCAGTAGTCAGCAAGTCCAGCGCGGGGGCTATGGAGGTGATGGACGTGTTCTCCACTGATGACCTCAC
CGGATTTTTACAGACCAAAGCCCAGCAGGGCTGGCTCGTGGCCGGCACGGTGGGCTGCCCAAGCACAGAG
GATCCCCAGTCCTCCGAGATCCCCATCATGAGTTGCTTGGAGTTCCTCTGGGAACGGCCTACTCTCCTTG
TGCTGGGGAATGAGGGCTCAGGTCTATCCCAGGAGGTGCAGGCCTCCTGCCAGCTTCTCCTCACCATCCT
GCCCCGGCGCCAGCTGCCTCCTGGACTTGAGTCCTTGAACGTCTCTGTGGCTGCAGGAATTCTTCTTCAC
TCCATTTGCAGCCAGAGGAAGGGTTTCCCCACAGAGGGGGAGAGAAGGCAGCTTCTCCAAGACCCCCAAG
AACCCTCAGCCAGGTCTGAAGGGCTCAGCATGGCTCAGCACCCAGGGCTGTCTTCAGGCCCAGAGAAAGA
GAGGCAAAATGAGGGCTGCCCAACTTTCTTGTACAAAGTGGTTGATATCAAGGCCGCCGACATCACCAGC
CTGTACAAGAAAGTGGGGTGGAGCCATCCCCAGTTCGAGAAGGGCGGAGGATCTGGCGGCGGAAGCGGCG
GAGGAAGCTGGTCCCACCCTCAGTTTGAGAAAGGCACCGAGCTGGGCAGCACCATGGCCAGCTACCCCTA
CGACGTGCCCGACTACGCCAAGGACAACACCGTGCCCCTGAAGCTGATCGCCCTGCTGGCCAACGGCGAG
TTCCACTCTGGCGAGCAGCTGGGCGAGACACTGGGCATGAGCAGAGCCGCCATCAACAAGCACATCCAGA
CCCTGCGGGACTGGGGCGTGGACGTGTTCACAGTGCCCGGCAAGGGCTACAGCCTGCCCGAGCCCATCCA
GCTGCTGAACGCCAAGCAGATCCTGGGCCAGCTGGATGGCGGATCTGTGGCCGTGCTGCCCGTGATCGAC
AGCACCAACCAGTATCTGCTCGACCGGATCGGCGAGCTGAAGTCCGGCGACGCCTGTATCGCCGAGTACC
AGCAGGCCGGCAGAGGCGGCAGGGGCAGAAAGTGGTTCAGCCCCTTCGGCGCCAACCTGTACCTGAGCAT
GTTCTGGAGACTGGAACAGGGCCCAGCCGCCGCTATTGGCCTGAGCCTGGTCATCGGCATCGTGATGGCC
GAGGTGCTGCGGAAGCTGGGCGCCGACAAAGTGCGCGTGAAGTGGCCCAACGACCTGTATCTGCAGGACC
GGAAGCTGGCCGGCATCCTGGTGGAACTGACCGGCAAAACAGGCGACGCCGCCCAGATCGTGATCGGCGC
TGGCATCAACATGGCCATGCGGCGGGTGGAAGAGAGCGTGGTCAACCAGGGCTGGATCACCCTGCAGGAA
GCCGGCATCAACCTGGACCGGAACACCCTGGCCGCCATGCTGATCAGAGAGCTGAGAGCCGCCCTGGAAC
TGTTCGAGCAGGAAGGCCTGGCCCCCTACCTGAGCAGATGGGAGAAGCTGGACAACTTCATCAACCGGCC
CGTGAAACTGATCATCGGCGACAAAGAGATCTTCGGCATCAGCCGGGGCATCGACAAGCAGGGGGCCCTG
CTCCTGGAACAGGACGGCATCATCAAGCCCTGGATGGGCGGCGAGATCAGCCTGCGGAGCGCCGAGAAGT
GATGACTCGAGTCTAGAGGGCCCGTTTAAACCCGCTGATCAGCCTCGACTGTGCCTTCTAGTTGCCAGCC
ATCTGTTGTTTGCCCCTCCCCCGTGCCTTCCTTGACCCTGGAAGGTGCCACTCCCACTGTCCTTTCCTAA
TAAAATGAGGAAATTGCATCGCATTGTCTGAGTAGGTGTCATTCTATTCTGGGGGGTGGGGTGGGGCAGG
ACAGCAAGGGGGAGGATTGGGAAGACAATAGCAGGCATGCTGGGGATGCGGTGGGCTCTATGGCTTCTGA
GGCGGAAAGAACCAGCTGGGGCTCTAGGGGGTATCCCC
[124 nt withheld, positions 3399-3522]
C
[91 nt withheld, positions 3524-3614]
AGGGTGATGGTTCACGTACCTAGAAGTTCCTATTCCGAAGTTCCTATTCTCTAGAAAGTATAGGAACTTC
CTTGGCCAAAAAGCCTGAACTCACCGCGACGTCTGTCGAGAAGTTTCTGATCGAAAAGTTCGACAGCGTC
TCCGACCTGATGCAGCTCTCGGAGGGCGAAGAATCTCGTGCTTTCAGCTTCGATGTAGGAGGGCGTGGAT
ATGTCCTGCGGGTAAATAGCTGCGCCGATGGTTTCTACAAAGATCGTTATGTTTATCGGCACTTTGCATC
GGCCGCGCTCCCGATTCCGGAAGTGCTTGACATTGGGGAATTCAGCGAGAGCCTGACCTATTGCATCTCC
CGCCGTGCACAGGGTGTCACGTTGCAAGACCTGCCTGAAACCGAACTGCCCGCTGTTCTGCAGCCGGTCG
CGGAGGCCATGGATGCGATCGCTGCGGCCGATCTTAGCCAGACGAGCGGGTTCGGCCCATTCGGACCGCA
AGGAATCGGTCAATACACTACATGGCGTGATTTCATATGCGCGATTGCTGATCCCCATGTGTATCACTGG
CAAACTGTGATGGACGACACCGTCAGTGCGTCCGTCGCGCAGGCTCTCGATGAGCTGATGCTTTGGGCCG
AGGACTGCCCCGAAGTCCGGCACCTCGTGCACGCGGATTTCGGCTCCAACAATGTCCTGACGGACAATGG
CCGCATAACAGCGGTCATTGACTGGAGCGAGGCGATGTTCGGGGATTCCCAATACGAGGTCGCCAACATC
TTCTTCTGGAGGCCGTGGTTGGCTTGTATGGAGCAGCAGACGCGCTACTTCGAGCGGAGGCATCCGGAGC
TTGCAGGATCGCCGCGGCTCCGGGCGTATATGCTCCGCATTGGTCTTGACCAACTCTATCAGAGCTTGGT
TGACGGCAATTTCGATGATGCAGCTTGGGCGCAGGGTCGATGCGACGCAATCGTCCGATCCGGAGCCGGG
ACTGTCGGGCGTACACAAATCGCCCGCAGAAGCGCGGCCGTCTGGACCGATGGCTGTGTAGAAGTACTCG
CCGATAGTGGAAACCGACGCCCCAGCACTCGTCCGAGGGCAAAGGAATAGCACGTACTACGAGATTTCGA
TTCCACCGCCGCCTTCTATGAAAGGTTGGGCTTCGGAATCGTTTTCCGGGACGCCGGCTGGATGATCCTC
CAGCGCGGGGATCTCATGCTGGAGTTCTTCGCCCACCCCAACTTGTTTATTGCAGCTTATAATGGTTACA
AATAAAGCAATAGCATCACAAATTTCACAAATAAAGCATTTTTTTCACTGCATTCTAGTTGTGGTTTGTC
CAAACTCATCAATGTATCTTATCATGTCTGTATACCGTCGACCTCTAGCTAGAGCTTGGCGTAATCATGG
TCATAGCTGTTTCCTGTGTGAAATTGTTATCCGCTCACAATTCCACACAACATACGAGCCGGAAGCATAA
AGTGTAAAGCCTGGGGTGCCTAATGAGTGAGCTAACTCACATTAATTGCGTTGCGCTCACTGCCCGCTTT
CCAGTCGGGAAACCTGTCGTGCCAGCTGCATTAATGAATCGGCCAACGCGCGGGGAGAGGCGGTTTGCGT
ATTGGGCGCTCTTCCGCTTCCTCGCTCACTGACTCGCTGCGCTCGGTCGTTCGGCTGCGGCGAGCGGTAT
CAGCTCACTCAAAGGCGGTAATACGGTTATCCACAGAATCAGGGGATAACGCAGGAAAGAACATGTGAGC
AAAAGGCCAGCAAAAGGCCAGGAACCGTAAAAAGGCCGCGTTGCTGGCGTTTTTCCATAGGCTCCGCCCC
CCTGACGAGCATCACAAAAATCGACGCTCAAGTCAGAGGTGGCGAAACCCGACAGGACTATAAAGATACC
AGGCGTTTCCCCCTGGAAGCTCCCTCGTGCGCTCTCCTGTTCCGACCCTGCCGCTTACCGGATACCTGTC
CGCCTTTCTCCCTTCGGGAAGCGTGGCGCTTTCTCATAGCTCACGCTGTAGGTATCTCAGTTCGGTGTAG
GTCGTTCGCTCCAAGCTGGGCTGTGTGCACGAACCCCCCGTTCAGCCCGACCGCTGCGCCTTATCCGGTA
ACTATCGTCTTGAGTCCAACCCGGTAAGACACGACTTATCGCCACTGGCAGCAGCCACTGGTAACAGGAT
TAGCAGAGCGAGGTATGTAGGCGGTGCTACAGAGTTCTTGAAGTGGTGGCCTAACTACGGCTACACTAGA
AGAACAGTATTTGGTATCTGCGCTCTGCTGAAGCCAGTTACCTTCGGAAAAAGAGTTGGTAGCTCTTGAT
CCGGCAAACAAACCACCGCTGGTAGCGGTGGTTTTTTTGTTTGCAAGCAGCAGATTACGCGCAGAAAAAA
AGGATCTCAAGAAGATCCTTTGATCTTTTCTACGGGGTCTGACGCTCAGTGGAACGAAAACTCACGTTAA
GGGATTTTGGTCATGAGATTATCAAAAAGGATCTTCACCTAGATCCTTTTAAATTAAAAATGAAGTTTTA
AATCAATCTAAAGTATATATGAGTAAACTTGGTCTGACAGTTACCAATGCTTAATCAGTGAGGCACCTAT
CTCAGCGATCTGTCTATTTCGTTCATCCATAGTTGCCTGACTCCCCGTCGTGTAGATAACTACGATACGG
GAGGGCTTACCATCTGGCCCCAGTGCTGCAATGATACCGCGAGACCCACGCTCACCGGCTCCAGATTTAT
CAGCAATAAACCAGCCAGCCGGAAGGGCCGAGCGCAGAAGTGGTCCTGCAACTTTATCCGCCTCCATCCA
GTCTATTAATTGTTGCCGGGAAGCTAGAGTAAGTAGTTCGCCAGTTAATAGTTTGCGCAACGTTGTTGCC
ATTGCTACAGGCATCGTGGTGTCACGCTCGTCGTTTGGTATGGCTTCATTCAGCTCCGGTTCCCAACGAT
CAAGGCGAGTTACATGATCCCCCATGTTGTGCAAAAAAGCGGTTAGCTCCTTCGGTCCTCCGATCGTTGT
CAGAAGTAAGTTGGCCGCAGTGTTATCACTCATGGTTATGGCAGCACTGCATAATTCTCTTACTGTCATG
CCATCCGTAAGATGCTTTTCTGTGACTGGTGAGTACTCAACCAAGTCATTCTGAGAATAGTGTATGCGGC
GACCGAGTTGCTCTTGCCCGGCGTCAATACGGGATAATACCGCGCCACATAGCAGAACTTTAAAAGTGCT
CATCATTGGAAAACGTTCTTCGGGGCGAAAACTCTCAAGGATCTTACCGCTGTTGAGATCCAGTTCGATG
TAACCCACTCGTGCACCCAACTGATCTTCAGCATCTTTTACTTTCACCAGCGTTTCTGGGTGAGCAAAAA
CAGGAAGGCAAAATGCCGCAAAAAAGGGAATAAGGGCGACACGGAAATGTTGAATACTCATACTCTTCCT
TTTTCAATATTATTGAAGCATTTATCAGGGTTATTGTCTCATGAGCGGATACATATTTGAATGTATTTAG
AAAAATAAACAAATAGGGGTTCCGCGCACATTTCCCCGAAAAGTGCCACCTGACGTCGACGGATCGGGAG
ATCTCCCGATCCCCTATGGTGCACTCTCAGTACAATCTGCTCTGATGCCGCATAGTTAAGCCAGTATCTG
CTCCCTGCTTGTGTGTTGGAGGTCGCTGAGTAGTGCGCGAGCAAAATTTAAGCTACAACAAGGCAAGGCT
TGACCGACAATTGCATGAAGAATCTGCTTAGGGTTAGGCGTTTTGCGCTGCTTCGCGAT
Features (pLannotate 1.2.2; 24 found; start..end, strand, type, name):
     23..402     +  enhancer       CMV enhancer: human cytomegalovirus immediate early enhancer
    403..606     +  promoter       CMV promoter: human cytomegalovirus (CMV) immediate early promoter
    608..627     +  promoter       PLtetO-1 promoter (fragment): modified phage lambda PL promoter with tet operator sites (Lutz and Bujard, 1997)
    629..648     +  promoter       PLtetO-1 promoter (fragment): modified phage lambda PL promoter with tet operator sites (Lutz and Bujard, 1997)
    656..689     +  promoter       TRE3GV promoter (fragment): 3rd-generation Tet-responsive promoter that can be activated by binding of Tet-On® 3G, optimized for retroviral and lentiviral vectors
    825..842     +  protein_bind   attB1 (fragment): mutant version of attB; core recombination site for the Gateway® BP reaction BP Clonase™
    848..1906    +  CDS            MRM1: MRM1_HUMAN - Experimental evidence at protein level: Swiss-Prot protein existence level 1. S-adenosyl-L-methionine-dependent 2'-O-ribose methyltransferase that catalyzes the formation of 2'-O-methylguanosine at position 1145 (Gm1145) in the 16S mitochondrial large subunit ribosomal RNA (mtLSU rRNA), a universally conserved modification in the peptidyl transferase domain of the mtLSU rRNA. From Homo sapiens (Human).
   1909..1932    -  protein_bind   attB2: mutant version of attB; recombination site for the Gateway® BP reaction BP Clonase™
   2120..3079    +  CDS            birA: BIRA_ECOLI - Also known as bioR, dhbB. Experimental evidence at protein level: Swiss-Prot protein existence level 1. Acts both as a biotin--[acetyl-CoA-carboxylase] ligase and a biotin-operon repressor. In the presence of ATP, BirA activates biotin to form the BirA-biotinyl-5'-adenylate (BirA-bio-5'-AMP or holoBirA) complex. HoloBirA can either transfer the biotinyl moiety to the biotin carboxyl carrier protein (BCCP) subunit of acetyl-CoA carboxylase, or bind to the biotin operator site and inhibit transcription of the operon. From Escherichia coli (strain K12).
   3129..3353    +  polyA_signal   bGH poly(A) signal: bovine growth hormone polyadenylation signal
   3357..3378    +  promoter       SV40 promoter (fragment): SV40 enhancer and early promoter
   3399..3632    +  rep_origin     f1 ori (fragment) (sequence partly withheld): f1 bacteriophage origin of replication; arrow indicates direction of (+) strand synthesis
   3637..3684    +  protein_bind   FRT: FLP-mediated recombination occurs in the 8-bp core sequence TCTAGAAA (Turan and Bode, 2011). FLP recombinase from the Saccharomyces cerevisiae 2μ plasmid
   3692..4714    +  CDS            HygR: aminoglycoside phosphotransferase from E. coli; aph(4)-Ia; confers resistance to hygromycin
   4724..4849    +  CDS            ble (fragment): BLE_KLEPN - Experimental evidence at protein level: Swiss-Prot protein existence level 1. Binding protein with a strong affinity to the bleomycin family of antibiotics. Binds to CL990; an antimitotic-antibiotic compound. From Klebsiella pneumoniae.
   4844..4965    +  polyA_signal   SV40 poly(A) signal: SV40 polyadenylation signal
   5038..5054    -  protein_bind   lac operator: The lac repressor binds to the lac operator to inhibit transcription in E. coli. This inhibition can be relieved by adding lactose or isopropyl-β-D-thiogalactopyranoside (IPTG). lac repressor encoded by lacI
   5062..5092    -  promoter       lac promoter: promoter for the E. coli lac operon
   5107..5128    -  protein_bind   CAP binding site: CAP binding activates transcription in the presence of cAMP. E. coli catabolite activator protein
   5141..5233    -  CDS            lacI (fragment): lac repressor; lacI; The lac repressor binds to the lac operator to inhibit transcription in E. coli. This inhibition can be relieved by adding lactose or isopropyl-β-D-thiogalactopyranoside (IPTG).
   5416..6004    -  rep_origin     ori: high-copy-number ColE1/pMB1/pBR322/pUC origin of replication
   6175..7035    -  CDS            AmpR: β-lactamase; bla; confers resistance to ampicillin, carbenicillin, and related antibiotics
   7036..7140    -  promoter       AmpR promoter: bla
   7199..7251    -  misc_feature   bom (fragment): basis of mobility region from pBR322
