[The description below was written by a language model from this plasmid's Addgene catalogue record and pLannotate feature annotations shown in this document.]
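Description:
MAC_C_MRM1 is a mammalian expression plasmid of about 7.4 kb, built by Gateway cloning of the human MRM1 open reading frame (sourced from an hORFeome collection) into the MAC-tag-C backbone. It is propagated in E. coli from a high-copy ColE1/pUC-type origin under ampicillin selection (AmpR with its bla promoter). Remnants of an f1 origin, lac regulatory elements and a bom region are also annotated in the backbone.

The expression cassette begins with the CMV immediate-early enhancer and promoter, followed by short fragments annotated as tet operator-containing sequences. This suggests a tetracycline-regulatable CMV promoter, although the catalogue fields do not state inducibility. MRM1 encodes an S-adenosylmethionine-dependent 2'-O-ribose methyltransferase that modifies the mitochondrial large-subunit 16S rRNA. It sits between attB1 and attB2 recombination scars and is followed downstream by an E. coli birA-derived coding sequence and a bGH polyadenylation signal. This layout fits a C-terminal MAC-tag, described in the associated publication title as compatible with both affinity purification-mass spectrometry and BioID proximity biotinylation. The biotin ligase portion is the only tag component the feature table annotates, and any affinity epitopes in the unannotated region between attB2 and birA are not identified.

Downstream, an FRT site directly precedes a hygromycin resistance gene with an SV40 poly(A) signal. No complete promoter is annotated for this gene. That arrangement is typical of vectors designed for FLP-mediated integration into a genomic FRT site, where insertion activates the marker and allows hygromycin selection of stable lines. The construct is intended for expressing MAC-tagged MRM1 to map its protein interactions and subcellular localization.
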