Addgene plasmid #111671: MAC_C_MRM1
Purpose: MAC-tagged gene expression
Depositing lab: Markku Varjosalo. Depositing organization: University of Helsinki, Institute of Biotechnology. Publication: An AP-MS- and BioID-compatible MAC-tag enables comprehensive mapping of protein interactions and subcellular localizations. Liu X, Salokas K, Tamene F, Jiu Y, Weldatsadik RG, Ohman T, Varjosalo M. Nat Commun. 2018 Mar 22;9(1):1188. doi: 10.1038/s41467-018-03523-2. PubMed 29568061.
Backbone
  Vector backbone: MAC-tag-C
  Backbone manufacturer: Markku Varjosalo, Addgene plasmid #108077
  Vector type: Mammalian Expression
Growth in bacteria
  Bacterial resistance: Ampicillin, 100 μg/mL
  Growth temperature: 37°C
  Growth strain: DH5alpha
  Copy number: High Copy
Gene/Insert
  Gene/Insert name: MRM1 (alt name: MRM1)
  Species: H. sapiens (human)
  Entrez Gene: MRM1
  Cloning method: Gateway Cloning
Terms and licenses: Academic/Nonprofit Terms; Industry Terms: Not Available to Industry
Depositor comments: CCSB-DFCI hORFeome collection(31031_G09)
How to cite: MAC_C_MRM1 was a gift from Markku Varjosalo (Addgene plasmid # 111671 ; http://n2t.net/addgene:111671 ; RRID:Addgene_111671)
